Addgene plasmid #82997: pDONR223_GTF2A2_WT_V5
Purpose: Gateway Donor vector containing GTF2A2, used as an over expression control for gene expression analysis. Part of the Target Accelerator Plasmid Collection.
Depositing lab: Jesse Boehm & Matthew Meyerson & David Root. Depositing organization: Broad Institute. Publication: High-throughput Phenotyping of Lung Cancer Somatic Mutations. Berger AH, Brooks AN, Wu X, Shrestha Y, Chouinard C, Piccioni F, Bagul M, Kamburov A, Imielinski M, Hogstrom L, Zhu C, Yang X, Pantel S, Sakai R, Watson J, Kaplan N, Campbell JD, Singh S, Root DE, Narayan R, Natoli T, Lahr DL, Tirosh I, Tamayo P, Getz G, Wong B, Doench J, Subramanian A, Golub TR, Meyerson M, Boehm JS. Cancer Cell. 2016 Aug 8;30(2):214-28. doi: 10.1016/j.ccell.2016.06.022. Epub 2016 Jul 28. PubMed 27478040.
Backbone
  Vector backbone: pDONR223
  Backbone manufacturer: Invitrogen
  Vector type: Gateway Entry vector
Growth in bacteria
  Bacterial resistance: Spectinomycin, 50 μg/mL
  Growth temperature: 37°C
  Growth strain: DH5alpha
  Copy number: High Copy
Gene/Insert
  Gene/Insert name: GTF2A2 (alt name: NM_004492)
  Species: H. sapiens (human)
  Entrez Gene: GTF2A2 (a.k.a. HsT18745, T18745, TF2A2, TFIIA, TFIIA-12, TFIIA-gamma, TFIIAS)
  Promoter: None
  Cloning method: Gateway Cloning
  Sequencing primers: 5′ M13pUC-fwd; 3′ M13-Rev
Terms and licenses: Academic/Nonprofit Terms; Industry Terms: Not Available to Industry
Depositor comments: Open state: NO stop codon immediately follows insert
How to cite: pDONR223_GTF2A2_WT_V5 was a gift from Jesse Boehm & Matthew Meyerson & David Root (Addgene plasmid # 82997 ; http://n2t.net/addgene:82997 ; RRID:Addgene_82997)
