[The description below was written by a language model from this plasmid's Addgene catalogue record and pLannotate feature annotations shown in this document.]
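Description:
pDONR223_GTF2A2_WT_V5 is a Gateway entry clone built on the Invitrogen pDONR223 backbone, carrying the wild-type human GTF2A2 open reading frame (reference transcript NM_004492). GTF2A2 encodes the small gamma subunit of the general transcription factor TFIIA, which acts with TBP in RNA polymerase II transcription. The roughly 3.1 kb plasmid is maintained in E. coli at high copy through a ColE1/pUC-type origin and is selected with spectinomycin via the aadA (SmR) aminoglycoside adenylyltransferase gene. This gene sits downstream of a class 1 integron Pc promoter fragment and a short gentamicin-resistance gene remnant. Small lacI and lacZα fragments are also annotated as backbone remnants. The rrnB T1 and T2 terminators lie upstream of the cloning site, where they insulate the insert from read-through transcription.

The ORF is flanked by two attL recombination sites. The automated annotation labels the upstream one attL3 and the downstream one attL2; the standard pDONR223 arrangement would be attL1/attL2, so the upstream label may simply reflect the annotation tool's matching. There is no promoter driving the insert, so the plasmid is not itself an expression construct; the only nearby promoter is a T7 promoter outside the attL2 site, pointing back toward the insert. The clone is in the "open" configuration, with no stop codon after the coding sequence. An LR reaction into a suitable destination vector can therefore fuse the ORF in frame to a C-terminal tag. The "V5" in the name presumably refers to this intended tag, since no V5 feature is annotated in the entry clone. As part of the Target Accelerator Plasmid Collection, it served as an overexpression control in gene expression profiling of lung cancer somatic variants.
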