Features (pLannotate 1.2.2; 12 found; start..end, strand, type, name):
     14..112     -  protein_bind   attL2: mutant version of attL; recombination site for the Gateway® LR reaction LR Clonase™
    130..148     -  promoter       T7 promoter: promoter for bacteriophage T7 RNA polymerase
    338..361     +  promoter       Pc promoter (fragment): intI1 (promoter lies within the coding sequence); class 1 integron promoter
    537..593     +  CDS            GmR (fragment): gentamycin acetyltransferase; aacC1; confers resistance to gentamycin
    600..1391    +  CDS            SmR: aminoglycoside adenylyltransferase (Murphy, 1985); aadA; confers resistance to spectinomycin and streptomycin
   1484..2072    +  rep_origin     ori: high-copy-number ColE1/pMB1/pBR322/pUC origin of replication
   2255..2347    +  CDS            lacI (fragment): lac repressor; lacI; The lac repressor binds to the lac operator to inhibit transcription in E. coli. This inhibition can be relieved by adding lactose or isopropyl-β-D-thiogalactopyranoside (IPTG).
   2402..2429    -  terminator     rrnB T2 terminator: transcription terminator T2 from the E. coli rrnB gene
   2561..2604    +  terminator     rrnB T1 terminator: Escherichia coli rrnB; transcription terminator T1 from the E. coli rrnB gene
   2651..2687    -  CDS            lacZα (fragment): LacZα fragment of β-galactosidase; lacZ fragment
   2704..2799    +  protein_bind   attL3: mutant version of attL; recombination site for the Gateway® LR reaction LR Clonase™
   2802..11      +  CDS            GTF2A2 (across the origin): T2AG_HUMAN - Also known as TF2A2. Experimental evidence at protein level: Swiss-Prot protein existence level 1. TFIIA is a component of the transcription machinery of RNA polymerase II and plays an important role in transcriptional activation. TFIIA in a complex with TBP mediates transcriptional activity. From Homo sapiens (Human).
>Addgene plasmid #82997 | pDONR223_GTF2A2_WT_V5 | addgene full sequence | sequence record 162945 | Addgene NGS result
ATACTACAGAATGCCCAACTTTCTTGTACAAAGTTGGCATTATAAGAAAGCATTGCTTATCAATTTGTTG
CAACGAACAGGTCACTATCAGTCAAAATAAAATCATTATTTGCCATCCAGCTGATATCCCCTATAGTGAG
TCGTATTACATGGTCATAGCTGTTTCCTGGCAGCTCTGGCCCGTGTCTCAAAATCTCTGATGTTACATTG
CACAAGATAAAAATATATCATCATGCCTCCTCTAGACCAGCCAGGACAGAAATGCCTCGACTTCGCTGCT
ACCCAAGGTTGCCGGGTGACGCACACCGTGGAAACGGATGAAGGCACGAACCCAGTGGACATAAGCCTGT
TCGGTTCGTAAGCTGTAATGCAAGTAGCGTATGCGCTCACGCAACTGGTCCAGAACCTTGACCGAACGCA
GCGGTGGTAACGGCGCAGTGGCGGTTTTCATGGCTTGTTATGACTGTTTTTTTGGGGTACAGTCTATGCC
TCGGGCATCCAAGCAGCAAGCGCGTTACGCCGTGGGTCGATGTTTGATGTTATGGAGCAGCAACGATGTT
ACGCAGCAGGGCAGTCGCCCTAAAACAAAGTTAAACATTATGAGGGAAGCGGTGATCGCCGAAGTATCGA
CTCAACTATCAGAGGTAGTTGGCGTCATCGAGCGCCATCTCGAACCGACGTTGCTGGCCGTACATTTGTA
CGGCTCCGCAGTGGATGGCGGCCTGAAGCCACACAGTGATATTGATTTGCTGGTTACGGTGACCGTAAGG
CTTGATGAAACAACGCGGCGAGCTTTGATCAACGACCTTTTGGAAACTTCGGCTTCCCCTGGAGAGAGCG
AGATTCTCCGCGCTGTAGAAGTCACCATTGTTGTGCACGACGACATCATTCCGTGGCGTTATCCAGCTAA
GCGCGAACTGCAATTTGGAGAATGGCAGCGCAATGACATTCTTGCAGGTATCTTCGAGCCAGCCACGATC
GACATTGATCTGGCTATCTTGCTGACAAAAGCAAGAGAACATAGCGTTGCCTTGGTAGGTCCAGCGGCGG
AGGAACTCTTTGATCCGGTTCCTGAACAGGATCTATTTGAGGCGCTAAATGAAACCTTAACGCTATGGAA
CTCGCCGCCCGACTGGGCTGGCGATGAGCGAAATGTAGTGCTTACGTTGTCCCGCATTTGGTACAGCGCA
GTAACCGGCAAAATCGCGCCGAAGGATGTCGCTGCCGACTGGGCAATGGAGCGCCTGCCGGCCCAGTATC
AGCCCGTCATACTTGAAGCTAGACAGGCTTATCTTGGACAAGAAGAAGATCGCTTGGCCTCGCGCGCAGA
TCAGTTGGAAGAATTTGTCCACTACGTGAAAGGCGAGATCACCAAGGTAGTCGGCAAATAACCCTCGAGC
CACCCATGACCAAAATCCCTTAACGTGAGTTACGCGTCGTTCCACTGAGCGTCAGACCCCGTAGAAAAGA
TCAAAGGATCTTCTTGAGATCCTTTTTTTCTGCGCGTAATCTGCTGCTTGCAAACAAAAAAACCACCGCT
ACCAGCGGTGGTTTGTTTGCCGGATCAAGAGCTACCAACTCTTTTTCCGAAGGTAACTGGCTTCAGCAGA
GCGCAGATACCAAATACTGTTCTTCTAGTGTAGCCGTAGTTAGGCCACCACTTCAAGAACTCTGTAGCAC
CGCCTACATACCTCGCTCTGCTAATCCTGTTACCAGTGGCTGCTGCCAGTGGCGATAAGTCGTGTCTTAC
CGGGTTGGACTCAAGACGATAGTTACCGGATAAGGCGCAGCGGTCGGGCTGAACGGGGGGTTCGTGCACA
CAGCCCAGCTTGGAGCGAACGACCTACACCGAACTGAGATACCTACAGCGTGAGCTATGAGAAAGCGCCA
CGCTTCCCGAAGGGAGAAAGGCGGACAGGTATCCGGTAAGCGGCAGGGTCGGAACAGGAGAGCGCACGAG
GGAGCTTCCAGGGGGAAACGCCTGGTATCTTTATAGTCCTGTCGGGTTTCGCCACCTCTGACTTGAGCGT
CGATTTTTGTGATGCTCGTCAGGGGGGCGGAGCCTATGGAAAAACGCCAGCAACGCGGCCTTTTTACGGT
TCCTGGCCTTTTGCTGGCCTTTTGCTCACATGTTCTTTCCTGCGTTATCCCCTGATTCTGTGGATAACCG
TATTACCGCCTTTGAGTGAGCTGATACCGCTCGCCGCAGCCGAACGACCGAGCGCAGCGAGTCAGTGAGC
GAGGAAGCGGAAGAGCGCCCAATACGCAAACCGCCTCTCCCCGCGCGTTGGCCGATTCATTAATGCAGCT
GGCACGACAGGTTTCCCGACTGGAAAGCGGGCAGTGAGCGCAACGCAATTAATACGCGTACCGCTAGCCA
GGAAGAGTTTGTAGAAACGCAAAAAGGCCATCCGTCAGGATGGCCTTCTGCTTAGTTTGATGCCTGGCAG
TTTATGGCGGGCGTCCTGCCCGCCACCCTCCGGGCCGTTGCTTCACAACGTTCAAATCCGCTCCCGGCGG
ATTTGTCCTACTCAGGAGAGCGTTCACCGACAAACAACAGATAAAACGAAAGGCCCAGTCTTCCGACTGA
GCCTTTCGTTTTATTTGATGCCTGGCAGTTCCCTACTCTCGCGTTAACGCTAGCATGGATGTTTTCCCAG
TCACGACGTTGTAAAACGACGGCCAGTCTTAAGCTCGGGCCCCAAATAATGATTTTATTTTGACTGATAG
TGACCTGTTCGTTGCAACAAATTGATGAGCAATGCTTTTTTATAATGCCAACTTTGTACAAAAAAGTTGG
CATGGCATATCAGTTATACAGAAATACTACTTTGGGAAACAGTCTTCAGGAGAGCCTAGATGAGCTCATA
CAGTCTCAACAGATCACCCCCCAACTTGCCCTTCAAGTTCTACTTCAGTTTGATAAGGCTATAAATGCAG
CACTGGCTCAGAGGGTCAGGAACAGAGTCAATTTCAGGGGCTCTCTAAATACGTACAGATTCTGCGATAA
TGTGTGGACTTTTGTACTGAATGATGTTGAATTCAGAGAGGTGACAGAACTTATTAAAGTGGATAAAGTG
AAAATTGTAGCCTGTGATGGTAAAAATACTGGCTCTA
