>Addgene plasmid #82997 | pDONR223_GTF2A2_WT_V5 | depositor partial sequence | sequence record 157723 | Insert sequence
ATGGCATATCAGTTATACAGAAATACTACTTTGGGAAACAGTCTTCAGGAGAGCCTAGATGAGCTCATAC
AGTCTCAACAGATCACCCCCCAACTTGCCCTTCAAGTTCTACTTCAGTTTGATAAGGCTATAAATGCAGC
ACTGGCTCAGAGGGTCAGGAACAGAGTCAATTTCAGGGGCTCTCTAAATACGTACAGATTCTGCGATAAT
GTGTGGACTTTTGTACTGAATGATGTTGAATTCAGAGAGGTGACAGAACTTATTAAAGTGGATAAAGTGA
AAATTGTAGCCTGTGATGGTAAAAATACTGGCTCTAATACTACAGAATGA
